Addgene plasmid #132215: pDONR221_SLC46A3
Purpose: Gateway entry clone with codon-optimized ORF sequence for subcloning into custom expression vectors
Depositing lab: RESOLUTE Consortium & Giulio Superti-Furga. Depositing organization: CeMM Research Center for Molecular Medicine. Publication: The RESOLUTE consortium: unlocking SLC transporters for drug discovery. Superti-Furga G, Lackner D, Wiedmer T, Ingles-Prieto A, Barbosa B, Girardi E, Goldmann U, Gurtl B, Klavins K, Klimek C, Lindinger S, Lineiro-Retes E, Muller AC, Onstein S, Redinger G, Reil D, Sedlyarov V, Wolf G, Crawford M, Everley R, ... Steppan CM. Nat Rev Drug Discov. 2020 Jul;19(7):429-430. doi: 10.1038/d41573-020-00056-6. PubMed 32265506.
Backbone
  Vector backbone: pDONR221
  Backbone manufacturer: Thermo Fisher Scientific
  Backbone size w/o insert (bp): 2550
  Vector type: Mammalian Expression
Growth in bacteria
  Bacterial resistance: Kanamycin, 50 μg/mL
  Growth temperature: 37°C
  Growth strain: Stbl3
  Copy number: High Copy
Gene/Insert
  Gene/Insert name: SLC46A3 (alt name: DKFZp686A1775, FLJ42613)
  Species: H. sapiens (human)
  Insert size (bp): 1383
  Entrez Gene: SLC46A3 (a.k.a. FKSG16, FLJ42613, RP11-97E23.2)
  Cloning method: Gateway Cloning
  Sequencing primers: 5′ M13-fwd; 3′ M13-rev
Terms and licenses: Academic/Nonprofit Terms; Industry Terms
Depositor comments: For more information on the full Resolute plasmid collection, please see www.addgene.org/depositor-collections/re-solute/. Please provide your feedback on this plasmid to the RESOLUTE consortium by filling out their RESOLUTE repository feedback form: https://forms.office.com/Pages/ResponsePage.aspx?id=0e05yklzmkS7rjFGQL4N7z4feCLQvEJAmVcOCM_u885UN1JJRko0Ukg4TVQwNTZLOUxPQVJWT1NHUCQlQCN0PWcu
How to cite: pDONR221_SLC46A3 was a gift from RESOLUTE Consortium & Giulio Superti-Furga (Addgene plasmid # 132215 ; http://n2t.net/addgene:132215 ; RRID:Addgene_132215)
