[The description below was written by a language model from this plasmid's Addgene catalogue record and pLannotate feature annotations shown in this document.]
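Description:
pDONR221_SLC46A3 is a Gateway entry clone built on the pDONR221 backbone and carrying a codon-optimized open reading frame for human SLC46A3, a member of the solute carrier family. The sequenced plasmid is about 3.9 kb. It is maintained in E. coli through a high-copy ColE1/pUC-type origin and selected with kanamycin via an aminoglycoside phosphotransferase (KanR) gene. Although the catalogue lists the vector type as mammalian expression, the feature table shows no eukaryotic promoter or polyadenylation signal around the insert, so the plasmid serves as a shuttle for the ORF and not as an expression construct in its own right.

The 1,383 bp SLC46A3 coding sequence sits between attL1 and attL2, the recombination sites recognised by LR Clonase. An LR reaction with any attR-containing destination vector transfers the ORF directionally and in frame into that vector, which then supplies the promoter, tags or selection markers needed for a given experiment. No tag or reporter is annotated on the ORF, and the record does not state whether it ends in a stop codon. Upstream of attL1, the rrnB T1 and T2 terminators insulate the cassette from read-through transcription originating in the backbone. A T7 promoter lies just beyond attL2, oriented back toward the insert. The short lacI and lacZα fragments are backbone remnants with no functional role, and M13 forward and reverse priming sites flank the cassette for sequence verification. The plasmid belongs to a large consortium collection of SLC transporter clones intended for subcloning into custom expression vectors to support transporter research and drug discovery.
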