Features (pLannotate 1.2.2; 10 found; start..end, strand, type, name):
    121..213     +  CDS            lacI (fragment): lac repressor; lacI; The lac repressor binds to the lac operator to inhibit transcription in E. coli. This inhibition can be relieved by adding lactose or isopropyl-β-D-thiogalactopyranoside (IPTG).
    268..295     -  terminator     rrnB T2 terminator: transcription terminator T2 from the E. coli rrnB gene
    427..470     +  terminator     rrnB T1 terminator: Escherichia coli rrnB; transcription terminator T1 from the E. coli rrnB gene
    517..553     -  CDS            lacZα (fragment): LacZα fragment of β-galactosidase; lacZ fragment
    569..668     +  protein_bind   attL1: mutant version of attL; recombination site for the Gateway® LR reaction LR Clonase™
    674..2056    +  CDS            SLC46A3: S46A3_HUMAN - Experimental evidence at protein level: Swiss-Prot protein existence level 1. From Homo sapiens (Human).
   2058..2157    -  protein_bind   attL2: mutant version of attL; recombination site for the Gateway® LR reaction LR Clonase™
   2175..2193    -  promoter       T7 promoter: promoter for bacteriophage T7 RNA polymerase
   2327..3136    +  CDS            KanR: aminoglycoside phosphotransferase; aph(3')-Ia; confers resistance to kanamycin in bacteria or G418 (Geneticin®) in eukaryotes
   3283..3871    +  rep_origin     ori: high-copy-number ColE1/pMB1/pBR322/pUC origin of replication
>Addgene plasmid #132215 | pDONR221_SLC46A3 | addgene full sequence | sequence record 261919 | Addgene NGS Result
CTTTCCTGCGTTATCCCCTGATTCTGTGGATAACCGTATTACCGCCTTTGAGTGAGCTGATACCGCTCGC
CGCAGCCGAACGACCGAGCGCAGCGAGTCAGTGAGCGAGGAAGCGGAAGAGCGCCCAATACGCAAACCGC
CTCTCCCCGCGCGTTGGCCGATTCATTAATGCAGCTGGCACGACAGGTTTCCCGACTGGAAAGCGGGCAG
TGAGCGCAACGCAATTAATACGCGTACCGCTAGCCAGGAAGAGTTTGTAGAAACGCAAAAAGGCCATCCG
TCAGGATGGCCTTCTGCTTAGTTTGATGCCTGGCAGTTTATGGCGGGCGTCCTGCCCGCCACCCTCCGGG
CCGTTGCTTCACAACGTTCAAATCCGCTCCCGGCGGATTTGTCCTACTCAGGAGAGCGTTCACCGACAAA
CAACAGATAAAACGAAAGGCCCAGTCTTCCGACTGAGCCTTTCGTTTTATTTGATGCCTGGCAGTTCCCT
ACTCTCGCGTTAACGCTAGCATGGATGTTTTCCCAGTCACGACGTTGTAAAACGACGGCCAGTCTTAAGC
TCGGGCCCCAAATAATGATTTTATTTTGACTGATAGTGACCTGTTCGTTGCAACACATTGATGAGCAATG
CTTTTTTATAATGCCAACTTTGTACAAAAAAGCAGGCTCCACCATGAAGATCCTGTTCGTGGAGCCTGCC
ATCTTTCTGAGCGCCTTCGCCATGACCCTGACAGGCCCACTGACCACACAGTACGTGTATCGGAGAATCT
GGGAGGAGACCGGCAATTACACCTTCAGCTCCGACAGCAACATCTCCGAGTGTGAGAAGAATAAGTCTAG
CCCTATCTTCGCCTTTCAGGAGGAGGTGCAGAAGAAGGTGTCCCGGTTCAACCTGCAGATGGACATCTCC
GGCCTGATCCCAGGCCTGGTGTCTACCTTTATCCTGCTGAGCATCTCCGATCACTACGGCAGAAAGTTCC
CCATGATCCTGTCCTCTGTGGGCGCCCTGGCCACCAGCGTGTGGCTGTGCCTGCTGTGCTATTTCGCCTT
TCCATTCCAGCTGCTGATCGCCAGCACCTTCATCGGCGCCTTCTGCGGCAATTACACCACATTTTGGGGC
GCCTGCTTCGCCTATATCGTGGACCAGTGTAAGGAGCACAAGCAGAAGACCATCAGGATCGCCATCATCG
ATTTTCTGCTGGGACTGGTGACCGGACTGACAGGACTGAGCTCCGGCTACTTCATCCGCGAGCTGGGCTT
TGAGTGGAGCTTCCTGATCATCGCCGTGTCCCTGGCCGTGAACCTGATCTATATCCTGTTCTTTCTGGGC
GATCCCGTGAAGGAGTGCTCTAGCCAGAACGTGACCATGTCTTGTAGCGAGGGCTTTAAGAATCTGTTCT
ACCGGACATATATGCTGTTCAAGAACGCCAGCGGCAAGAGGCGCTTTCTGCTGTGCCTGCTGCTGTTCAC
CGTGATCACATACTTCTTTGTGGTCATCGGCATCGCCCCAATCTTTATCCTGTATGAGCTGGACAGCCCC
CTGTGCTGGAATGAGGTGTTCATCGGATACGGATCCGCCCTGGGATCCGCCTCTTTTCTGACCAGCTTCC
TGGGCATCTGGCTGTTCTCCTATTGCATGGAGGATATCCACATGGCCTTTATCGGCATCTTCACCACAAT
GACCGGCATGGCCATGACAGCCTTTGCCTCCACCACACTGATGATGTTCCTGGCCAGGGTGCCCTTTCTG
TTCACCATCGTGCCTTTTTCCGTGCTGCGGTCTATGCTGAGCAAGGTGGTGAGATCTACCGAGCAGGGCA
CACTGTTTGCCTGTATCGCCTTCCTGGAGACACTGGGAGGAGTGACCGCCGTGTCTACATTCAATGGCAT
CTACAGCGCCACCGTGGCCTGGTATCCCGGCTTTACATTCCTGCTGTCTGCCGGACTGCTGCTGCTGCCT
GCAATCAGCCTGTGCGTGGTGAAGTGTACCTCCTGGAACGAGGGCTCTTACGAGCTGCTGATCCAGGAGG
AGTCCTCTGAGGACGCCAGCGATCGCGACCCAGCTTTCTTGTACAAAGTTGGCATTATAAGAAAGCATTG
CTTATCAATTTGTTGCAACGAACAGGTCACTATCAGTCAAAATAAAATCATTATTTGCCATCCAGCTGAT
ATCCCCTATAGTGAGTCGTATTACATGGTCATAGCTGTTTCCTGGCAGCTCTGGCCCGTGTCTCAAAATC
TCTGATGTTACATTGCACAAGATAAAAATATATCATCATGAACAATAAAACTGTCTGCTTACATAAACAG
TAATACAAGGGGTGTTATGAGCCATATTCAACGGGAAACGTCGAGGCCGCGATTAAATTCCAACATGGAT
GCTGATTTATATGGGTATAAATGGGCTCGCGATAATGTCGGGCAATCAGGTGCGACAATCTATCGCTTGT
ATGGGAAGCCCGATGCGCCAGAGTTGTTTCTGAAACATGGCAAAGGTAGCGTTGCCAATGATGTTACAGA
TGAGATGGTCAGACTAAACTGGCTGACGGAATTTATGCCTCTTCCGACCATCAAGCATTTTATCCGTACT
CCTGATGATGCATGGTTACTCACCACTGCGATCCCCGGAAAAACAGCATTCCAGGTATTAGAAGAATATC
CTGATTCAGGTGAAAATATTGTTGATGCGCTGGCAGTGTTCCTGCGCCGGTTGCATTCGATTCCTGTTTG
TAATTGTCCTTTTAACAGCGATCGCGTATTTCGTCTCGCTCAGGCGCAATCACGAATGAATAACGGTTTG
GTTGATGCGAGTGATTTTGATGACGAGCGTAATGGCTGGCCTGTTGAACAAGTCTGGAAAGAAATGCATA
AACTTTTGCCATTCTCACCGGATTCAGTCGTCACTCATGGTGATTTCTCACTTGATAACCTTATTTTTGA
CGAGGGGAAATTAATAGGTTGTATTGATGTTGGACGAGTCGGAATCGCAGACCGATACCAGGATCTTGCC
ATCCTATGGAACTGCCTCGGTGAGTTTTCTCCTTCATTACAGAAACGGCTTTTTCAAAAATATGGTATTG
ATAATCCTGATATGAATAAATTGCAGTTTCATTTGATGCTCGATGAGTTTTTCTAATCAGAATTGGTTAA
TTGGTTGTAACACTGGCAGAGCATTACGCTGACTTGACGGGACGGCGCAAGCTCATGACCAAAATCCCTT
AACGTGAGTTACGCGTCGTTCCACTGAGCGTCAGACCCCGTAGAAAAGATCAAAGGATCTTCTTGAGATC
CTTTTTTTCTGCGCGTAATCTGCTGCTTGCAAACAAAAAAACCACCGCTACCAGCGGTGGTTTGTTTGCC
GGATCAAGAGCTACCAACTCTTTTTCCGAAGGTAACTGGCTTCAGCAGAGCGCAGATACCAAATACTGTT
CTTCTAGTGTAGCCGTAGTTAGGCCACCACTTCAAGAACTCTGTAGCACCGCCTACATACCTCGCTCTGC
TAATCCTGTTACCAGTGGCTGCTGCCAGTGGCGATAAGTCGTGTCTTACCGGGTTGGACTCAAGACGATA
GTTACCGGATAAGGCGCAGCGGTCGGGCTGAACGGGGGGTTCGTGCACACAGCCCAGCTTGGAGCGAACG
ACCTACACCGAACTGAGATACCTACAGCGTGAGCTATGAGAAAGCGCCACGCTTCCCGAAGGGAGAAAGG
CGGACAGGTATCCGGTAAGCGGCAGGGTCGGAACAGGAGAGCGCACGAGGGAGCTTCCAGGGGGAAACGC
CTGGTATCTTTATAGTCCTGTCGGGTTTCGCCACCTCTGACTTGAGCGTCGATTTTTGTGATGCTCGTCA
GGGGGGCGGAGCCTATGGAAAAACGCCAGCAACGCGGCCTTTTTACGGTTCCTGGCCTTTTGCTGGCCTT
TTGCTCACATGTT
