>Addgene plasmid #132215 | pDONR221_SLC46A3 | depositor partial sequence | sequence record 253830 | Codon-optimized ORF of SLC46A3
ATGAAGATCCTGTTCGTGGAGCCTGCCATCTTTCTGAGCGCCTTCGCCATGACCCTGACAGGCCCACTGA
CCACACAGTACGTGTATCGGAGAATCTGGGAGGAGACCGGCAATTACACCTTCAGCTCCGACAGCAACAT
CTCCGAGTGTGAGAAGAATAAGTCTAGCCCTATCTTCGCCTTTCAGGAGGAGGTGCAGAAGAAGGTGTCC
CGGTTCAACCTGCAGATGGACATCTCCGGCCTGATCCCAGGCCTGGTGTCTACCTTTATCCTGCTGAGCA
TCTCCGATCACTACGGCAGAAAGTTCCCCATGATCCTGTCCTCTGTGGGCGCCCTGGCCACCAGCGTGTG
GCTGTGCCTGCTGTGCTATTTCGCCTTTCCATTCCAGCTGCTGATCGCCAGCACCTTCATCGGCGCCTTC
TGCGGCAATTACACCACATTTTGGGGCGCCTGCTTCGCCTATATCGTGGACCAGTGTAAGGAGCACAAGC
AGAAGACCATCAGGATCGCCATCATCGATTTTCTGCTGGGACTGGTGACCGGACTGACAGGACTGAGCTC
CGGCTACTTCATCCGCGAGCTGGGCTTTGAGTGGAGCTTCCTGATCATCGCCGTGTCCCTGGCCGTGAAC
CTGATCTATATCCTGTTCTTTCTGGGCGATCCCGTGAAGGAGTGCTCTAGCCAGAACGTGACCATGTCTT
GTAGCGAGGGCTTTAAGAATCTGTTCTACCGGACATATATGCTGTTCAAGAACGCCAGCGGCAAGAGGCG
CTTTCTGCTGTGCCTGCTGCTGTTCACCGTGATCACATACTTCTTTGTGGTCATCGGCATCGCCCCAATC
TTTATCCTGTATGAGCTGGACAGCCCCCTGTGCTGGAATGAGGTGTTCATCGGATACGGATCCGCCCTGG
GATCCGCCTCTTTTCTGACCAGCTTCCTGGGCATCTGGCTGTTCTCCTATTGCATGGAGGATATCCACAT
GGCCTTTATCGGCATCTTCACCACAATGACCGGCATGGCCATGACAGCCTTTGCCTCCACCACACTGATG
ATGTTCCTGGCCAGGGTGCCCTTTCTGTTCACCATCGTGCCTTTTTCCGTGCTGCGGTCTATGCTGAGCA
AGGTGGTGAGATCTACCGAGCAGGGCACACTGTTTGCCTGTATCGCCTTCCTGGAGACACTGGGAGGAGT
GACCGCCGTGTCTACATTCAATGGCATCTACAGCGCCACCGTGGCCTGGTATCCCGGCTTTACATTCCTG
CTGTCTGCCGGACTGCTGCTGCTGCCTGCAATCAGCCTGTGCGTGGTGAAGTGTACCTCCTGGAACGAGG
GCTCTTACGAGCTGCTGATCCAGGAGGAGTCCTCTGAGGACGCCAGCGATCGC
